>Addgene plasmid #234382 | SARS1_NSP13_BV_NBIO-TEV_CTHROM-his | addgene full sequence | sequence record 469458 | Addgene NGS Result
G
[124 nt withheld, positions 2-125]
C
[91 nt withheld, positions 127-217]
A
[49 nt withheld, positions 219-267]
CCTTTGACGTTGGAGTCCACGTTCTT
[37 nt withheld, positions 294-330]
ACCCTATCTCGGTCTATTCTTTTGATTTATAAGGGATTTTGCCGATTTCGGCCTATTGGTTAAAAAATGA
GCTGATTTAACAAAAATTTAACGCGAATTTTAACAAAATATTAACGCTTACAATTTAGGTGGCACTTTTC
GGGGAAATGTGCGCGGAACCCCTATTTGTTTATTTTTCTAAATACATTCAAATATGTATCCGCTCATGAG
ACAATAACCCTGATAAATGCTTCAATAATATTGAAAAAGGAAGAGTATGAGTATTCAACATTTCCGTGTC
GCCCTTATTCCCTTTTTTGCGGCATTTTGCCTTCCTGTTTTTGCTCACCCAGAAACGCTGGTGAAAGTAA
AAGATGCTGAAGATCAGTTGGGTGCACGAGTGGGTTACATCGAACTGGATCTCAACAGCGGTAAGATCCT
TGAGAGTTTTCGCCCCGAAGAACGTTTTCCAATGATGAGCACTTTTAAAGTTCTGCTATGTGGCGCGGTA
TTATCCCGTATTGACGCCGGGCAAGAGCAACTCGGTCGCCGCATACACTATTCTCAGAATGACTTGGTTG
AGTACTCACCAGTCACAGAAAAGCATCTTACGGATGGCATGACAGTAAGAGAATTATGCAGTGCTGCCAT
AACCATGAGTGATAACACTGCGGCCAACTTACTTCTGACAACGATCGGAGGACCGAAGGAGCTAACCGCT
TTTTTGCACAACATGGGGGATCATGTAACTCGCCTTGATCGTTGGGAACCGGAGCTGAATGAAGCCATAC
CAAACGACGAGCGTGACACCACGATGCCTGTAGCAATGGCAACAACGTTGCGCAAACTATTAACTGGCGA
ACTACTTACTCTAGCTTCCCGGCAACAATTAATAGACTGGATGGAGGCGGATAAAGTTGCAGGACCACTT
CTGCGCTCGGCCCTTCCGGCTGGCTGGTTTATTGCTGATAAATCTGGAGCCGGTGAGCGTGGGTCTCGCG
GTATCATTGCAGCACTGGGGCCAGATGGTAAGCCCTCCCGTATCGTAGTTATCTACACGACGGGGAGTCA
GGCAACTATGGATGAACGAAATAGACAGATCGCTGAGATAGGTGCCTCACTGATTAAGCATTGGTAACTG
TCAGACCAAGTTTACTCATATATACTTTAGATTGATTTAAAACTTCATTTTTAATTTAAAAGGATCTAGG
TGAAGATCCTTTTTGATAATCTCATGACCAAAATCCCTTAACGTGAGTTTTCGTTCCACTGAGCGTCAGA
CCCCGTAGAAAAGATCAAAGGATCTTCTTGAGATCCTTTTTTTCTGCGCGTAATCTGCTGCTTGCAAACA
AAAAAACCACCGCTACCAGCGGTGGTTTGTTTGCCGGATCAAGAGCTACCAACTCTTTTTCCGAAGGTAA
CTGGCTTCAGCAGAGCGCAGATACCAAATACTGTTCTTCTAGTGTAGCCGTAGTTAGGCCACCACTTCAA
GAACTCTGTAGCACCGCCTACATACCTCGCTCTGCTAATCCTGTTACCAGTGGCTGCTGCCAGTGGCGAT
AAGTCGTGTCTTACCGGGTTGGACTCAAGACGATAGTTACCGGATAAGGCGCAGCGGTCGGGCTGAACGG
GGGGTTCGTGCACACAGCCCAGCTTGGAGCGAACGACCTACACCGAACTGAGATACCTACAGCGTGAGCT
ATGAGAAAGCGCCACGCTTCCCGAAGGGAGAAAGGCGGACAGGTATCCGGTAAGCGGCAGGGTCGGAACA
GGAGAGCGCACGAGGGAGCTTCCAGGGGGAAACGCCTGGTATCTTTATAGTCCTGTCGGGTTTCGCCACC
TCTGACTTGAGCGTCGATTTTTGTGATGCTCGTCAGGGGGGCGGAGCCTATGGAAAAACGCCAGCAACGC
GGCCTTTTTACGGTTCCTGGCCTTTTGCTGGCCTTTTGCTCACATGTTCTTTCCTGCGTTATCCCCTGAT
TCTGTGGATAACCGTATTACCGCCTTTGAGTGAGCTGATACCGCTCGCCGCAGCCGAACGACCGAGCGCA
GCGAGTCAGTGAGCGAGGAAGCGGAAGAGCGCCTGATGCGGTATTTTCTCCTTACGCATCTGTGCGGTAT
TTCACACCGCATAGACCAGCCGCGTAACCTGGCAAAATCGGTTACGGTTGAGTAATAAATGGATGCCCTG
CGTAAGCGGGTGTGGGCGGACAATAAAGTCTTAAACTGAACAAAATAGATCTAAACTATGACAATAAAGT
CTTAAACTAGACAGAATAGTTGTAAACTGAAATCAGTCCAGTTATGCTGTGAAAAAGCATACTGGACTTT
TGTTATGGCTAAAGCAAACTCTTCATTTTCTGAAGTGCAAATTGCCCGTCGTATTAAAGAGGGGCGTGGC
CAAGGGCATGGTAAAGACTATATTCGCGGCGTTGTGACAATTTACCGAACAACTCCGCGGCCGGGAAGCC
GATCTCGGCTTGAACGAATTGTTAGGTGGCGGTACTTGGGTCGATATCAAAGTGCATCACTTCTTCCCGT
ATGCCCAACTTTGTATAGAGAGCCACTGCGGGATCGTCACCGTAATCTGCTTGCACGTAGATCACATAAG
CACCAAGCGCGTTGGCCTCATGCTTGAGGAGATTGATGAGCGCGGTGGCAATGCCCTGCCTCCGGTGCTC
GCCGGAGACTGCGAGATCATAGATATAGATCTCACTACGCGGCTGCTCAAACTTGGGCAGAACGTAAGCC
GCGAGAGCGCCAACAACCGCTTCTTGGTCGAAGGCAGCAAGCGCGATGAATGTCTTACTACGGAGCAAGT
TCCCGAGGTAATCGGAGTCCGGCTGATGTTGGGAGTAGGTGGCTACGTCTCCGAACTCACGACCGAAAAG
ATCAAGAGCAGCCCGCATGGATTTGACTTGGTCAGGGCCGAGCCTACATGTGCGAATGATGCCCATACTT
GAGCCACCTAACTTTGTTTTAGGGCGACTGCCCTGCTGCGTAACATCGTTGCTGCTCCATAACATCAAAC
ATCGACCCACGGCGTAACGCGCTTGCTGCTTGGATGCCCGAGGCATAGACTGTACAAAAAAACAGTCATA
ACAAGCCATGAAAACCGCCACTGCGCCGTTACCACCGCTGCGTTCGGTCAAGGTTCTGGACCAGTTGCGT
GAGCGCATACGCTACTTGCATTACAGTTTACGAACCGAACAGGCTTATGTCAACTGGGTTCGTGCCTTCA
TCCGTTTCCACGGTGTGCGTCACCCGGCAACCTTGGGCAGCAGCGAAGTCGAGGCATTTCTGTCCTGGCT
GGCGAACGAGCGCAAGGTTTCGGTCTCCACGCATCGTCAGGCATTGGCGGCCTTGCTGTTCTTCTACGGC
AAGGTGCTGTGCACGGATCTGCCCTTGCTTCAGGAGATCGGTAGACCTCGGCCGTCGCGGCGCTTGCCGG
TGGTGCTGACCCCGGATGAAGTGGTTCGCATCCTCGGTTTTCTGGAAGGCGAGCATCGTTTGTTCGCCCA
GGACTCTAGCTATAGTTCTAGTGGTTGGCTACGTACCCGTAGTGGCTATGGCAGGGCTTGCCGCCCCGAC
GTTGGCTGCGAGCCCTGGGCCTTCACCCGAACTTGGGGGTTGGGGTGGGGAAAAGGAAGAAACGCGGGCG
TATTGGTCCCAATGGGGTCTCGGTGGGGTATCGACAGAGTGCCAGCCCTGGGACCGAACCCCGCGTTTAT
GAACAAACGACCCAACACCCGTGCGTTTTATTCTGTCTTTTTATTGCCGTCATAGCGCGGGTTCCTTCCG
GTATTGTCTCCTTCCGTGTTTCAGTTAGCCTCCCCCATCTCCCGGTACTTCATTTTTCTGCACTACGCAG
GGATATTTCACCGCCCATCCAGGGTTTTATTATTCCATCCTGCTCAAGTAATAAAGCCCCCTGTTTGTCT
ATTCCGCGTGAAATGCCAAATATTTCTTTATCACCAATGATAAGTTTCACTGGGCGATTAATAAAATTAT
CCAGCTTTTCCCAGCGCGACAGATAAGGTGCCAATCCTTCTTGTTCGAAGAGTTCCAACGCAGCACGTAA
TTCACGTATTAGCATGGCCGCCAACGTATTACGATCGAGATTGATCCCCGCTTCCTGCAGCGTGATCCAC
CCCTGATTAACGACACTCTCTTCAACACGGCGCATTGCCATGTTGATCCCGGCTCCAATGACTATTTGCG
CCGCATCGCCAGTTTTGCCAGTCAGCTCCACCAGAATGCCTGCCAGCTTGCGATCCTGCAGATAGAGGTC
ATTAGGCCATTTAACACGAACTTTATCTGCACCCAGCTTGCGTAATACTTCCGCCATCACGATACCGATA
ACCAGACTTAAACCAATCGCCGCCGCCGGGCCTTGTTCCAGACGCCAGAACATCGACAAATATAAGTTTG
CGCCAAAAGGCGAAAACCATTTCCGACCCCGGCGACCACGGCCAGCCTGCTGGTATTCTGCAATGCAAGC
ATCGCCCGATTTAAGCTCTCCGATACGATCAAGAAGGTACTGATTCGTGGAGTCAATCACTGGCAGCACG
GCTACACTACCGCCATCCAGCTGACCCAATATCTGTTTAGCATTAAGTAACTGGATAGGCTCAGGCAGGC
TGTATCCTTTACCCGGAACGGTAAAGACATCAACGCCCCAGTCACGCAGTGTCTGAATGTGTTTATTAAT
AGCCGCCCGGCTCATTCCCAGCGTTTCACCCAACTGCTCGCCAGAGTGAAATTCACCGTTCGCTAACAGG
GCAATCAATTTCAGTGGCACGGTGTTATCCTTCATGGCTCGAGATCCCGGGTGATCAAGTCTTCGTCGAG
TGATTGTAAATAAAATGTAATTTACAGTATAGTATTTTAATTAATATACAAATGATTTGATAATAATTCT
TATTTAACTATAATATATTGTGTTGGGTTGAATTAAAGGTCCGTATACTCCGGAATATTAATAGATCATG
GAGATAATTAAAATGATAACCATCTCGCAAATAAATAAGTATTTTACTGTTTTCGTAACAGTTTTGTAAT
AAAAAAACCTATAAATATTCCGGATTATTCATACCGTCCCACCATCGGGCGCGGATCCCGATGAGCGGCC
TGAACGATATTTTTGAAGCGCAGAAAATTGAATGGCATGAAGGCAGCGCTGGAGGTTCAGGTGAAAATCT
CTACTTCCAAGGCGCTGTTGGTGCATGCGTTTTGTGTAATAGTCAAACTTCTTTGCGTTGCGGCGCCTGC
ATCCGCCGCCCATTTCTGTGCTGTAAATGTTGCTACGATCATGTGATTAGCACGTCGCATAAGCTGGTGC
TGTCGGTCAACCCGTATGTTTGTAATGCGCCCGGTTGTGACGTCACGGATGTTACCCAGCTCTATCTGGG
TGGTATGTCTTACTACTGCAAGTCACATAAGCCGCCGATTTCATTTCCTCTCTGCGCGAATGGCCAGGTG
TTTGGTTTGTATAAAAACACCTGCGTGGGGTCTGATAATGTAACCGATTTTAACGCGATTGCTACGTGTG
ACTGGACCAACGCCGGCGATTATATCCTTGCCAACACCTGCACTGAACGTCTTAAACTCTTCGCGGCCGA
AACCCTGAAAGCAACCGAAGAAACGTTCAAACTGAGCTATGGTATCGCGACAGTACGCGAAGTACTCAGT
GACCGGGAGTTGCACCTGTCGTGGGAAGTCGGTAAACCTCGCCCCCCGTTAAACCGCAACTACGTGTTCA
CCGGCTATCGCGTTACCAAAAACAGCAAGGTGCAAATTGGTGAGTACACCTTTGAGAAAGGCGACTATGG
TGATGCCGTAGTATACCGCGGCACCACGACTTACAAACTGAATGTGGGTGATTATTTTGTATTAACCTCA
CATACCGTAATGCCGTTGAGCGCCCCCACCCTCGTACCGCAGGAACACTATGTACGTATCACGGGTTTAT
ACCCGACGCTGAACATCAGCGATGAGTTTAGCAGTAACGTTGCTAACTACCAGAAAGTGGGTATGCAAAA
ATACTCGACGTTACAGGGCCCGCCAGGTACTGGAAAGTCTCATTTCGCCATCGGCTTAGCCTTATACTAT
CCATCAGCTCGCATTGTTTACACGGCCTGCTCTCATGCTGCAGTGGACGCCTTATGCGAGAAGGCGTTAA
AATATCTGCCGATTGATAAATGCTCCCGTATTATCCCGGCGCGGGCGCGGGTCGAGTGTTTTGACAAATT
TAAAGTGAACAGCACACTGGAACAGTATGTTTTTTGTACGGTGAATGCTCTCCCAGAGACAACTGCCGAT
ATCGTCGTGTTCGACGAAATCAGCATGGCCACTAACTACGATCTGTCGGTCGTTAACGCGCGTCTCCGCG
CTAAGCATTATGTTTACATTGGCGATCCGGCCCAGCTGCCGGCTCCACGCACGCTCCTGACTAAAGGTAC
TCTGGAACCGGAATATTTTAATAGCGTATGCCGTCTGATGAAAACGATTGGACCTGATATGTTCCTGGGA
ACTTGCCGCCGGTGTCCGGCCGAGATCGTTGATACGGTTTCTGCTCTGGTTTATGACAATAAATTAAAAG
CTCACAAAGATAAAAGCGCGCAATGCTTCAAAATGTTTTATAAAGGTGTAATTACCCACGATGTGAGTAG
CGCGATTAACCGCCCGCAAATTGGCGTTGTCCGTGAATTCCTGACCCGGAATCCTGCGTGGCGCAAAGCA
GTGTTCATTAGCCCATATAATAGTCAAAACGCGGTAGCGTCCAAGATTTTGGGTCTGCCGACACAAACCG
TGGACTCCAGCCAGGGCAGTGAGTACGACTATGTGATTTTTACCCAGACCACTGAGACAGCACACTCCTG
CAACGTGAACCGCTTCAATGTAGCGATCACCCGTGCGAAGATAGGTATTTTGTGCATCATGTCCGACCGT
GATCTGTATGACAAATTGCAGTTTACCAGCCTGGAAATCCCTCGCCGTAACGTGGCAACCCTTCAATTGG
TTCCAAGAGGCTCTGGCGGAAGTGGACATCACCACCATCATCACTGATGAAGCTTGTCGAGAAGTACTAG
AGGATCATAATCAGCCATACCACATTTGTAGAGGTTTTACTTGCTTTAAAAAACCTCCCACACCTCCCCC
TGAACCTGAAACATAAAATGAATGCAATTGTTGTTGTTAACTTGTTTATTGCAGCTTATAATGGTTACAA
ATAAAGCAATAGCATCACAAATTTCACAAATAAAGCATTTTTTTCACTGCATTCTAGTTGTGGTTTGTCC
AAACTCATCAATGTATCTTATCATGTCTGGATCTGATCACTGCTTGAGCCTAGGAGATCCGAACCAGATA
AGTGAAATCTAGTTCCAAACTATTTTGTCATTTTTAATTTTCGTATTAGCTTACGACGCTACACCCAGTT
CCCATCTATTTTGTCACTCTTCCCTAAATAATCCTTAAAAACTCCATTTCCACCCCTCCCAGTTCCCAAC
TATTTTGTCCGCCCACAGCGGGGCATTTTTCTTCCTGTTATGTTTTTAATCAAACATCCTGCCAACTCCA
TGTGACAAACCGTCATCTTCGGCTACTTTTTCTCTGTCACAGAATGAAAATTTTTCTGTCATCTCTTCGT
TATTAATGTTTGTAATTGACTGAATATCAACGCTTATTTGCAGCCTGAATGGCGAATGG
Features (pLannotate 1.2.2; 18 found; start..end, strand, type, name):
      2..456     +  rep_origin     f1 ori (sequence partly withheld): f1 bacteriophage origin of replication; arrow indicates direction of (+) strand synthesis
    482..586     +  promoter       AmpR promoter: bla
    587..1447    +  CDS            AmpR: β-lactamase; bla; confers resistance to ampicillin, carbenicillin, and related antibiotics
   1618..2206    +  rep_origin     ori: high-copy-number ColE1/pMB1/pBR322/pUC origin of replication
   2392..2443    -  misc_feature   bom (fragment): basis of mobility region from pBR322
   2511..2735    -  mobile_element Tn7R: mini-Tn7 element (right end of the Tn7 transposon) Tn7
   2802..3335    -  CDS            GmR: gentamycin acetyltransferase; aacC1; confers resistance to gentamycin
   3505..3533    -  promoter       Pc promoter: intI1 (promoter lies within the coding sequence); class 1 integron promoter
   3511..3870    -  CDS            YPR2_ECOLX (fragment): Protein predicted: Swiss-Prot protein existence level 4. From Escherichia coli.
   4041..4089    -  polyA_signal   HSV TK poly(A) signal: herpes simplex virus thymidine kinase polyadenylation signal (Cole and Stacy, 1985)
   4163..5125    -  CDS            birA: BIRA_ECOLI - Also known as bioR, dhbB. Experimental evidence at protein level: Swiss-Prot protein existence level 1. Acts both as a biotin--[acetyl-CoA-carboxylase] ligase and a biotin-operon repressor. In the presence of ATP, BirA activates biotin to form the BirA-biotinyl-5'-adenylate (BirA-bio-5'-AMP or holoBirA) complex. HoloBirA can either transfer the biotinyl moiety to the biotin carboxyl carrier protein (BCCP) subunit of acetyl-CoA carboxylase, or bind to the biotin operator site and inhibit transcription of the operon. From Escherichia coli (strain K12).
   5162..5271    -  promoter       p10 promoter: baculovirus promoter for expression in insect cells
   5295..5386    +  promoter       polyhedrin promoter: polh from Autographa californica; promoter for the baculovirus polyhedrin gene
   5524..7326    +  CDS            rep (fragment): R1AB_SARS - Experimental evidence at protein level: Swiss-Prot protein existence level 1. [2'-O-methyltransferase]: Methyltransferase that mediates mRNA cap 2'-O-ribose methylation to the 5'-cap structure of viral mRNAs. N7-methyl guanosine cap is a prerequisite for binding of nsp16. Therefore plays an essential role in viral mRNAs cap methylation which is essential to evade immune system. From Severe acute respiratory syndrome coronavirus (SARS-CoV).
   7403..7486    +  CDS            large T antigen (fragment): large T antigen from SV40 (simian virus 40)
   7509..7643    +  polyA_signal   SV40 poly(A) signal: SV40 polyadenylation signal
   7672..7837    -  mobile_element Tn7L: mini-Tn7 element (left end of the Tn7 transposon) Tn7
   8000..8016    +  CDS            lacZα (fragment): LacZα fragment of β-galactosidase; lacZ fragment
