[The description below was written by a language model from this plasmid's Addgene catalogue record and pLannotate feature annotations shown in this document.]
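Description:
SARS1_NSP13_BV_NBIO-TEV_CTHROM-his is a dual-promoter baculovirus transfer plasmid built on the pFBD-BirA backbone, intended for producing the SARS coronavirus nsp13 protein in insect cells for structure determination. In bacteria it is maintained as a high-copy plasmid through a ColE1/pUC-type origin with ampicillin selection (β-lactamase under its own promoter), and it also carries an f1 phage origin. The expression region is bracketed by the Tn7R and Tn7L mini-Tn7 ends and includes a gentamicin acetyltransferase gene driven by the Pc integron promoter. This arrangement allows the whole block to be moved by Tn7 transposition into a baculovirus shuttle genome, with gentamicin resistance marking the transposed segment.

Two divergently oriented baculoviral late promoters sit between the Tn7 ends. The polyhedrin promoter drives the Nsp13_SARS insert, annotated as a roughly 1.8 kb fragment of the SARS-CoV replicase polyprotein 1ab and terminated by an SV40 polyadenylation signal. The generic annotation text attached to that polyprotein hit describes another cleavage product and not nsp13 itself. The record also cautions that the insert may not contain the entire coding region. The insert carries an N-terminal biotin-acceptor peptide with a flexible linker, and a C-terminal thrombin cleavage site followed by a hexahistidine tag. The construct name also mentions TEV, but the listed N-terminal tag does not obviously include a TEV site. In the opposite direction, the p10 promoter drives E. coli birA, the biotin ligase, ending in an HSV TK polyadenylation signal. Co-expressing BirA lets the acceptor peptide be biotinylated in vivo, yielding protein that can be purified through the His tag and captured on streptavidin.
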