Addgene plasmid #234382: SARS1_NSP13_BV_NBIO-TEV_CTHROM-his
Purpose: Baculovirus expression for structure determination. May not contain entire coding region of gene.
Depositing lab: Cheryl Arrowsmith. Depositing organization: University of Toronto.
Backbone
  Vector backbone: pFBD-BirA
  Vector type: Baculovirus Expresssion
  Selectable markers: High Copy
Growth in bacteria
  Bacterial resistance: Ampicillin, 100 μg/mL
  Growth temperature: 37°C
  Growth strain: DH5alpha
  Copy number: High Copy
Gene/Insert
  Gene/Insert name: Nsp13_SARS
  Species: Severe acute respiratory syndrome coronavirus
  Promoter: Polyhedrin
  Tag / fusion protein: MSGLNDIFEAQKIEWHEGSAGGSG (N terminal on insert); LVPRGSGGSGHHHHHH (C terminal on insert)
  Cloning method: Unknown
  Sequencing primers: 5′ tattccggattattcataccg; 3′ ctctacaaatgtggtatggc
Terms and licenses: Academic/Nonprofit Terms; Industry Terms: Not Available to Industry
How to cite: SARS1_NSP13_BV_NBIO-TEV_CTHROM-his was a gift from Cheryl Arrowsmith (Addgene plasmid # 234382 ; http://n2t.net/addgene:234382 ; RRID:Addgene_234382)
